Addgene plasmid #173132: pDONR221-kcnj5
Purpose: This gene was cloned into the gateway middle entry vector. It can be used for generating antisense riboprobe or gene expression using a gateway system.
Depositing lab: GuangJun Zhang. Depositing organization: Purdue University. Publication: Evolution of inwardly rectifying potassium channels and their gene expression in zebrafish embryos. Silic MR, Murata SH, Park SJ, Zhang G. Dev Dyn. 2021 Sep 23. doi: 10.1002/dvdy.425. PubMed 34558132.
Backbone
  Vector backbone: pDONR221
  Backbone manufacturer: Invitrogen
  Backbone size w/o insert (bp): 2550
  Total vector size (bp): 3828
  Vector type: PCR cloning vector
Growth in bacteria
  Bacterial resistance: Kanamycin, 50 μg/mL
  Growth temperature: 37°C
  Growth strain: DH5alpha
  Copy number: High Copy
Gene/Insert
  Gene/Insert name: kcnj5 (alt name: si:ch73-13p12.1)
  Species: D. rerio (zebrafish)
  Insert size (bp): 1278
  GenBank ID: XM_695527.8
  Entrez Gene: kcnj5 (a.k.a. si:ch73-13p12.1)
  Promoter: No promoter at 5 end; T7 promoter at 3 end.
  Cloning method: Gateway Cloning
  Sequencing primers: 5′ M13F; 3′ M13R
Terms and licenses: Academic/Nonprofit Terms; Industry Terms: Not Available to Industry
Depositor comments: This gene was cloned from a pool of mixed zebrafish embryos (1-3dpf) using RT-PCR.
How to cite: pDONR221-kcnj5 was a gift from GuangJun Zhang (Addgene plasmid # 173132 ; http://n2t.net/addgene:173132 ; RRID:Addgene_173132)
