[The description below was written by a language model from this plasmid's Addgene catalogue record and pLannotate feature annotations shown in this document.]
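Description:
pDONR221-kcnj5 is a Gateway entry clone built on the Invitrogen pDONR221 backbone, carrying the zebrafish (Danio rerio) kcnj5 gene, which encodes a G protein-gated inwardly rectifying potassium channel (the homologue of human KCNJ5/GIRK4, which is how the automated annotation labels the coding region). The 1,278 bp insert was amplified by RT-PCR from pooled 1–3 day post-fertilisation embryos and recombined into the donor vector, giving a 3,828 bp plasmid. It is maintained in E. coli at high copy from a ColE1/pUC-type origin and selected with kanamycin through the aph(3')-Ia resistance gene. Upstream rrnB T1 and T2 terminators insulate the cloning site from read-through transcription, and short lacI and lacZα remnants detected by the annotation are backbone fragments rather than functional genes.

The kcnj5 sequence sits between attL1 and attL2, the recombination sites used in the Gateway LR reaction, so the insert can be moved directionally into attR-containing destination vectors; the depositor describes it as a middle entry clone. There is no promoter on the 5' side of the insert, so the plasmid does not itself drive sense expression. A T7 promoter lies just beyond attL2, oriented back toward the insert, so in vitro transcription with T7 RNA polymerase produces RNA complementary to the mRNA. The stated uses are therefore generation of antisense riboprobes, as for in situ hybridisation studies of gene expression in zebrafish embryos, and assembly of kcnj5 expression constructs through Gateway recombination. No epitope tags or reporters are recorded.
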