Features (pLannotate 1.2.2; 10 found; start..end, strand, type, name):
    121..213     +  CDS            lacI (fragment): lac repressor; lacI; The lac repressor binds to the lac operator to inhibit transcription in E. coli. This inhibition can be relieved by adding lactose or isopropyl-β-D-thiogalactopyranoside (IPTG).
    268..295     -  terminator     rrnB T2 terminator: transcription terminator T2 from the E. coli rrnB gene
    427..470     +  terminator     rrnB T1 terminator: Escherichia coli rrnB; transcription terminator T1 from the E. coli rrnB gene
    517..553     -  CDS            lacZα (fragment): LacZα fragment of β-galactosidase; lacZ fragment
    569..668     +  protein_bind   attL1: mutant version of attL; recombination site for the Gateway® LR reaction LR Clonase™
    674..1837    +  CDS            KCNJ5 (fragment): KCNJ5_HUMAN - Also known as GIRK4. Experimental evidence at protein level: Swiss-Prot protein existence level 1. This potassium channel is controlled by G proteins. Inward rectifier potassium channels are characterized by a greater tendency to allow potassium to flow into the cell rather than out of it. Their voltage dependence is regulated by the concentration of extracellular potassium; as external potassium is raised, the voltage range of the channel opening shifts to more positive voltages. The inward rectification is mainly due to the blockage of outward current by internal magnesium. Can
   1953..2052    -  protein_bind   attL2: mutant version of attL; recombination site for the Gateway® LR reaction LR Clonase™
   2070..2088    -  promoter       T7 promoter: promoter for bacteriophage T7 RNA polymerase
   2222..3031    +  CDS            KanR: aminoglycoside phosphotransferase; aph(3')-Ia; confers resistance to kanamycin in bacteria or G418 (Geneticin®) in eukaryotes
   3178..3766    +  rep_origin     ori: high-copy-number ColE1/pMB1/pBR322/pUC origin of replication
>Addgene plasmid #173132 | pDONR221-kcnj5 | addgene full sequence | sequence record 343129 | Addgene NGS Result
CTTTCCTGCGTTATCCCCTGATTCTGTGGATAACCGTATTACCGCCTTTGAGTGAGCTGATACCGCTCGC
CGCAGCCGAACGACCGAGCGCAGCGAGTCAGTGAGCGAGGAAGCGGAAGAGCGCCCAATACGCAAACCGC
CTCTCCCCGCGCGTTGGCCGATTCATTAATGCAGCTGGCACGACAGGTTTCCCGACTGGAAAGCGGGCAG
TGAGCGCAACGCAATTAATACGCGTACCGCTAGCCAGGAAGAGTTTGTAGAAACGCAAAAAGGCCATCCG
TCAGGATGGCCTTCTGCTTAGTTTGATGCCTGGCAGTTTATGGCGGGCGTCCTGCCCGCCACCCTCCGGG
CCGTTGCTTCACAACGTTCAAATCCGCTCCCGGCGGATTTGTCCTACTCAGGAGAGCGTTCACCGACAAA
CAACAGATAAAACGAAAGGCCCAGTCTTCCGACTGAGCCTTTCGTTTTATTTGATGCCTGGCAGTTCCCT
ACTCTCGCGTTAACGCTAGCATGGATGTTTTCCCAGTCACGACGTTGTAAAACGACGGCCAGTCTTAAGC
TCGGGCCCCAAATAATGATTTTATTTTGACTGATAGTGACCTGTTCGTTGCAACAAATTGATGAGCAATG
CTTTTTTATAATGCCAACTTTGTACAAAAAAGCAGGCTTCACCATGGCAGGAGATTCTCGCGTCCACATG
GACCACGACATGGAGATAGGAGTGACTCCAAGAGAGCAGGTGAAGAAACTCCCCAAACACCTGAGGGAAT
CCCAGATCCCCACAGACCGTACCCACCTCATCTCTGATCCGGTTAAGAAACCCCGTCAGCGCTACGTCCA
GAAAGACGGCAAGTGCAACGTTCATCACGGAAACGTTAAAGAGACCTACCGTTATCTCAGCGACCTCTTC
ACGACACTAGTGGACTTACGATGGCGCCTCAGTTTCTTCATCTTCACCTTGGTCTACGTGGTCAACTGGC
TGTTTTTTGGGTTTTTATGGTGGCTAATTGCACTGATACGAGGAGATCTTCTACACAGCGACGAGGAGGG
CTGGACCCCCTGCGTTGAAAACCTCAACAGCTTTGTATCCGCTTTCCTGTTTTCCATCGAAACCGAGACC
ACTATTGGGTATGGCTATCGGGTGATCACGGAGAAGTGTCCGGAAGGGATAATACTTCTAATGGTGCAAG
CCATATTGGGGTCGATTGTCAACGCCATGATGGTAGGGTGTATGTTTGTAAAGATTTCACAACCCAAGAA
CCGAGCAGAGACGTTGATGTTCTCCCACAATGCTGTGATCTCGGTGCGGGACAACAAGATGTGCCTGATG
TTCAGGGTGGGCGACTTGAGGAATTCCCACATTGTGGAAGCGTCAATTCGGGCCAAACTCATCCGCTCGC
AGCAGACCAAGGAGGGCGAGTTTATTCCGCTCAATCAGACAGACATCAACATTGGCTTCGACACAGGAGA
CGATCGCTTATTCTTGGTATCTCCTCTTATCATCTCACATGAGATCAACGAGAAGAGTCCTTTCTGGGAG
ATGTCGCGGGCACAGATGGAGAAGGAAGAGTTCGAGATTGTGGTCATCTTAGAAGGCATGGTTGAAGCTA
CAGGCATGACGTGTCAGGCGCGCAGCTCGTACTTGGACTCGGAGGTGCTGTGGGGCTTCCGCTTCACGCC
GGTGCTTTCGCTGGAAAAGGGCTTCTACGAAGTCGACTACAACAACTTTCACGACATATACGAAACCAAC
ACCCCGACCTGTAGCGCTAAAGAACTCTCCGCCCGGTTAAAAGAGAGCCCCCTGCTCCCGCACCTGCCCC
TGCTCAGCCCGGACCTCAGGGCGCACACAACGGACCCGTTCCAGACCACCGAGGACCAGGCCAAGCACGA
CGCCGACACCCCGCCGGAGACCAACAACGGCTCGGCAAACCGCCTGGAGGAGAATCCCTGAGACCCAGCT
TTCTTGTACAAAGTTGGCATTATAAGAAAGCATTGCTTATCAATTTGTTGCAACGAACAGGTCACTATCA
GTCAAAATAAAATCATTATTTGCCATCCAGCTGATATCCCCTATAGTGAGTCGTATTACATGGTCATAGC
TGTTTCCTGGCAGCTCTGGCCCGTGTCTCAAAATCTCTGATGTTACATTGCACAAGATAAAAATATATCA
TCATGAACAATAAAACTGTCTGCTTACATAAACAGTAATACAAGGGGTGTTATGAGCCATATTCAACGGG
AAACGTCGAGGCCGCGATTAAATTCCAACATGGATGCTGATTTATATGGGTATAAATGGGCTCGCGATAA
TGTCGGGCAATCAGGTGCGACAATCTATCGCTTGTATGGGAAGCCCGATGCGCCAGAGTTGTTTCTGAAA
CATGGCAAAGGTAGCGTTGCCAATGATGTTACAGATGAGATGGTCAGACTAAACTGGCTGACGGAATTTA
TGCCTCTTCCGACCATCAAGCATTTTATCCGTACTCCTGATGATGCATGGTTACTCACCACTGCGATCCC
CGGAAAAACAGCATTCCAGGTATTAGAAGAATATCCTGATTCAGGTGAAAATATTGTTGATGCGCTGGCA
GTGTTCCTGCGCCGGTTGCATTCGATTCCTGTTTGTAATTGTCCTTTTAACAGCGATCGCGTATTTCGTC
TCGCTCAGGCGCAATCACGAATGAATAACGGTTTGGTTGATGCGAGTGATTTTGATGACGAGCGTAATGG
CTGGCCTGTTGAACAAGTCTGGAAAGAAATGCATAAACTTTTGCCATTCTCACCGGATTCAGTCGTCACT
CATGGTGATTTCTCACTTGATAACCTTATTTTTGACGAGGGGAAATTAATAGGTTGTATTGATGTTGGAC
GAGTCGGAATCGCAGACCGATACCAGGATCTTGCCATCCTATGGAACTGCCTCGGTGAGTTTTCTCCTTC
ATTACAGAAACGGCTTTTTCAAAAATATGGTATTGATAATCCTGATATGAATAAATTGCAGTTTCATTTG
ATGCTCGATGAGTTTTTCTAATCAGAATTGGTTAATTGGTTGTAACACTGGCAGAGCATTACGCTGACTT
GACGGGACGGCGCAAGCTCATGACCAAAATCCCTTAACGTGAGTTACGCGTCGTTCCACTGAGCGTCAGA
CCCCGTAGAAAAGATCAAAGGATCTTCTTGAGATCCTTTTTTTCTGCGCGTAATCTGCTGCTTGCAAACA
AAAAAACCACCGCTACCAGCGGTGGTTTGTTTGCCGGATCAAGAGCTACCAACTCTTTTTCCGAAGGTAA
CTGGCTTCAGCAGAGCGCAGATACCAAATACTGTTCTTCTAGTGTAGCCGTAGTTAGGCCACCACTTCAA
GAACTCTGTAGCACCGCCTACATACCTCGCTCTGCTAATCCTGTTACCAGTGGCTGCTGCCAGTGGCGAT
AAGTCGTGTCTTACCGGGTTGGACTCAAGACGATAGTTACCGGATAAGGCGCAGCGGTCGGGCTGAACGG
GGGGTTCGTGCACACAGCCCAGCTTGGAGCGAACGACCTACACCGAACTGAGATACCTACAGCGTGAGCT
ATGAGAAAGCGCCACGCTTCCCGAAGGGAGAAAGGCGGACAGGTATCCGGTAAGCGGCAGGGTCGGAACA
GGAGAGCGCACGAGGGAGCTTCCAGGGGGAAACGCCTGGTATCTTTATAGTCCTGTCGGGTTTCGCCACC
TCTGACTTGAGCGTCGATTTTTGTGATGCTCGTCAGGGGGGCGGAGCCTATGGAAAAACGCCAGCAACGC
GGCCTTTTTACGGTTCCTGGCCTTTTGCTGGCCTTTTGCTCACATGTT
