>Addgene plasmid #173132 | pDONR221-kcnj5 | depositor partial sequence | sequence record 335974 | M13R
TGGCAAATAATGATTTTATTTTGACTGATAGTGACCTGTTCGTTGCAACAAATTGATAAGCAATGCTTTC
TTATAATGCCAACTTTGTACAAGAAAGCTGGGTCTCAGGGATTCTCCTCCAGGCGGTTTGCCGAGCCGTT
GTTGGTCTCCGGCGGGGTGTCGGCGTCGTGCTTGGCCTGGTCCTCGGTGGTCTGGAACGGGTCCGTTGTG
TGCGCCCTGAGGTCCGGGCTGAGCAGGGGCAGGTGCGGGAGCAGGGGGCTCTCTTTTAACCGGGCGGAGA
GTTCTTTAGCGCTACAGGTCGGGGTGTTGGTTTCGTATATGTCGTGAAAGTTGTTGTAGTCGACTTCGTA
GAAGCCCTTTTCCAGCGAAAGCACCGGCGTGAAGCGGAAGCCCCACAGCACCTCCGAGTCCAAGTACGAG
CTGCGCGCCTGACACGTCATGCCTGTAGCTTCAACCATGCCTTCTAAGATGACCACAATCTCGAACTCTT
CCTTCTCCATCTGTGCCCGCGACATCTCCCAGAAAGGACTCTTCTCGTTGATCTCATGTGAGATGATAAG
AGGAGATACCAAGAATAAGCGATCGTCTCCTGTGTCGAAGCCAATGTTGATGTCTGTCTGATTGAGCGGA
ATAAACTCGCCCTCCTTGGTCTGCTGCGAGCGGATGAGTTTGGCCCGAATTGACGCTTCCACAATGTGGG
AATTCCTCAAGTCGCCCACCCTGAACATC
